>Addgene plasmid #104474 | YIplac211-RPL13A-FKBPx4 | addgene full sequence | sequence record 201578 | Addgene NGS Result
AACGACCGAGCGCAGCGAGTCAGTGAGCGAGGAAGCGGAAGAGCGCCCAATACGCAAACCGCCTCTCCCC
GCGCGTTGGCCGATTCATTAATGCAGCTGGCACGACAGGTTTCCCGACTGGAAAGCGGGCAGTGAGCGCA
ACGCAATTAATGTGAGTTAGCTCACTCATTAGGCACCCCAGGCTTTACACTTTATGCTTCCGGCTCGTAT
GTTGTGTGGAATTGTGAGCGGATAACAATTTCACACAGGAAACAGCTATGACCATGATTACGCCAAGCTT
GGCCGCTGGTTTGACTGCTGCTTATGCCAGAACTATCGGTATCGCCGTTGACCACAGACGTCAAAACAGA
AACCAAGAAATCTTTGATGCTAACGTTCAAAGATTAAAGGAATACCAATCTAAGATTATTGTTTTCCCAA
GAAATGGTAAGGCCCCAGAAGCTGAACAAGTTTTGTCTGCTGCTGCTACTTTCCCAATTGCTCAACCAGC
TACCGATGTTGAAGCTAGAGCTGTCCAAGACAATGGTGAATCTGCTTTCAGAACCTTGAGATTAGCCAGA
TCTGAGAAGAAATTCAGAGGTATCAGAGAAAAGAGAGCTAGAGAAAAGGCTGAAGCTGAAGCTGAAAAGA
AGAAATACGCTGCAGGTCGACGGATGGGAGTGCAGGTGGAAACCATCTCCCCAGGAGACGGGCGCACCTT
CCCCAAGCGCGGCCAGACCTGCGTGGTGCACTACACCGGGATGCTTGAAGATGGAAAGAAATTTGATTCC
TCCCGGGACAGAAACAAGCCCTTTAAGTTTATGCTAGGCAAGCAGGAGGTGATCCGAGGCTGGGAAGAAG
GGGTTGCCCAGATGAGTGTGGGTCAGAGAGCCAAACTGACTATATCTCCAGATTATGCCTATGGTGCCAC
TGGGCACCCAGGCATCATCCCACCACATGCCACTCTCGTCTTCGATGTGGAGCTTCTAAAACTGGAAACT
AGAGGCGTGCAGGTCGAGACCATCAGCCCCGGCGACGGCCGCACCTTTCCCAAGAGAGGCCAGACTTGCG
TGGTCCACTACACCGGCATGCTGGAGGACGGCAAGAAGTTCGACAGCAGCCGCGACCGCAACAAGCCCTT
CAAGTTCATGCTGGGCAAACAGGAAGTGATCCGCGGCTGGGAGGAAGGCGTGGCTCAGATGAGCGTGGGG
CAGCGGGCCAAGCTGACCATCAGCCCCGACTATGCCTACGGCGCCACCGGCCACCCCGGCATCATCCCCC
CCCACGCCACCCTGGTGTTCGACGTGGAGCTGCTGAAGCTGGAGACTAGAGGAGTGCAGGTGGAAACCAT
CTCCCCAGGAGACGGGCGCACCTTCCCCAAGCGCGGCCAGACCTGCGTGGTGCACTACACCGGGATGCTT
GAAGATGGAAAGAAATTTGATTCCTCCCGGGACAGAAACAAGCCCTTTAAGTTTATGCTAGGCAAGCAGG
AGGTGATCCGAGGCTGGGAAGAAGGGGTTGCCCAGATGAGTGTGGGTCAGAGAGCCAAACTGACTATATC
TCCAGATTATGCCTATGGTGCCACTGGGCACCCAGGCATCATCCCACCACATGCCACTCTCGTCTTCGAT
GTGGAGCTTCTAAAACTGGAAACTAGAGGCGTGCAGGTCGAGACCATCAGCCCCGGCGACGGCCGCACCT
TTCCCAAGAGAGGCCAGACTTGCGTGGTCCACTACACCGGCATGCTGGAGGACGGCAAGAAGTTCGACAG
CAGCCGCGACCGCAACAAGCCCTTCAAGTTCATGCTGGGCAAACAGGAAGTGATCCGCGGCTGGGAGGAA
GGCGTGGCTCAGATGAGCGTGGGGCAGCGGGCCAAGCTGACCATCAGCCCCGACTATGCCTACGGCGCCA
CCGGCCACCCCGGCATCATCCCCCCCCACGCCACCCTGGTGTTCGACGTGGAGCTGCTGAAGCTGGAGAC
TAGTTATCCGTACGACGTACCAGACTACGCATAAGAAAAGTGAGCGGCCGCATCTAAAAACTTCATCAAA
GAATTTTTCATCCACAATTTTTGTATTTTCCTTCTTTTTTATCTGTTCAATTTCATAAATAATATATATG
TACAATGTATAAACGGGAAGCCATCACTTATAATTTATCATTTCCTTAACTTTATAGTCTGGGTGAGAAT
ATGGTTTACAGTATTTTTACAAGTTAGCGCAGTTTTCTTGATATGATGGAACGAACATTATTGCATTAGT
AGTCTGTTTGCAAGCTTTTCCTTCGGGCACAACGTGGCATTATATATAGCATAGAAGAGATGCGAAAGAT
GGTATTGAACAAAAAGAAAGTACTGTCTAATTGTATTAAAAGCGACTATATAGAAAAATTATAAAAAATT
TTAAATGTTAGAATATGCAATTTCTTCTAAACAGTGCGGCACTTCTAATCAAATAAACCGAAACCCATGT
CGTCATCGGATTCTTCTTTAGCTTCTTCTTCTTCCTTTTCAGCTTCGGCTTCACCGGCTTCACCACCAGC
GACACCACCAGCGACACCAGCTGGGGCAGCAGCACCAGCGCTGAAGTTGACCAATAAGTCCTTCAAGTTT
TGGCCGTCCAAAGCCTTAGCAAAAATATCAGCCCAGATATTTTCAACTGGGACATTGGCAGCGTTAGTCA
AAGTCAACAACTTTTCAGAAGAGATTTCGATTTCAGAGTCAGCCAAAATCAAGGCGGCGTAAGACAAAGC
GGATTCAGTAGACATTTCTTCTTGCTATTTTAGAGATAATCGGTTTAAGCTGTTGTATTGGACAAAGCGG
ACTATTTCTTTATTCTTTTGATTTCTTTTACTAAAAATTATTCAGAACAGAAGAGATCGCAAACTTTATA
AAGATATTTTTTTCAAATACCATGTAAAGGCATTCTTTAAAAAATGAAAAAAAAAAAATCATTACAAAGT
TGCGTGGTATCTTCTTACGATATTCGTACCTCACGATATGTAGCAGAGCTCGAATTCACTGGCCGTCGTT
TTACAACGTCGTGACTGGGAAAACCCTGGCGTTACCCAACTTAATCGCCTTGCAGCACATCCCCCTTTCG
CCAGCTGGCGTAATAGCGAAGAGGCCCGCACCGATCGCCCTTCCCAACAGTTGCGCAGCCTGAATGGCGA
ATGGCGCCTGATGCGGTATTTTCTCCTTACGCATCTGTGCGGTATTTCACACCGCATATGGTGCACTCTC
AGTACAATCTGCTCTGATGCCGCATAGTTAAGCCAGCCCCGACACCCGCCAACACCCGCTGACGCGCCCT
GACGGGCTTGTCTGCTCCCGGCATCCGCTTACAGACAAGCTGTGACCGTCTCCGGGAGCTGCATGTGTCA
GAGGTTTTCACCGTCATCACCGAAACGCGCGAGACGAAAGGGCGGGTAATAACTGATATAATTAAATTGA
AGCTCTAATTTGTGAGTTTAGTATACATGCATTTACTTATAATACAGTTTTTTAGTTTTGCTGGCCGCAT
CTTCTCAAATATGCTTCCCAGCCTGCTTTTCTGTAACGTTCACCCTCTACCTTAGCATCCCTTCCCTTTG
CAAATAGTCCTCTTCCAACAATAATAATGTCAGATCCTGTAGAGACCACATCATCCACGGTTCTATACTG
TTGACCCAATGCGTCTCCCTTGTCATCTAAACCCACACCGGGTGTCATAATCAACCAATCGTAACCTTCA
TCTCTTCCACCCATGTCTCTTTGAGCAATAAAGCCGATAACAAAATCTTTGTCGCTCTTCGCAATGTCAA
CAGTACCCTTAGTATATTCTCCAGTAGATAGGGAGCCCTTGCATGACAATTCTGCTAACATCAAAAGGCC
TCTAGGTTCCTTTGTTACTTCTTCTGCCGCCTGCTTCAAACCGCTAACAATACCTGGGCCCACCACACCG
TGTGCATTCGTAATGTCTGCCCATTCTGCTATTCTGTATACACCCGCAGAGTACTGCAATTTGACTGTAT
TACCAATGTCAGCAAATTTTCTGTCTTCGAAGAGTAAAAAATTGTACTTGGCGGATAATGCCTTTAGCGG
CTTAACTGTGCCCTCCATGGAAAAATCAGTCAAGATATCCACATGTGTTTTTAGTAAACAAATTTTGGGA
CCTAATGCTTCAACTAACTCCAGTAATTCCTTGGTGGTACGAACATCCAATGAAGCACACAAGTTTGTTT
GCTTTTCGTGCATGATATTAAATAGCTTGGCAGCAACAGGACTAGGATGAGTAGCAGCACGTTCCTTATA
TGTAGCTTTCGACATGATTTATCTTCGTTTCCTGCATGTTTTTGTTCTGTGCAGTTGGGTTAAGAATACT
GGGCAATTTCATGTTTCTTCAACACTACATATGCGTATATATACCAATCTAAGTCTGTGCTCCTTCCTTC
GTTCTTCCTTCTGTTCGGAGATTACCGAATCAAAAAAATTTCAAGGAAACCGAAATCAAAAAAAAGAATA
AAAAAAAAATGATGAATTGAAAAGCTGGCCTCGTGATACGCCTATTTTTATAGGTTAATGTCATGATAAT
AATGGTTTCTTAGACGTCAGGTGGCACTTTTCGGGGAAATGTGCGCGGAACCCCTATTTGTTTATTTTTC
TAAATACATTCAAATATGTATCCGCTCATGAGACAATAACCCTGATAAATGCTTCAATAATATTGAAAAA
GGAAGAGTATGAGTATTCAACATTTCCGTGTCGCCCTTATTCCCTTTTTTGCGGCATTTTGCCTTCCTGT
TTTTGCTCACCCAGAAACGCTGGTGAAAGTAAAAGATGCTGAAGATCAGTTGGGTGCACGAGTGGGTTAC
ATCGAACTGGATCTCAACAGCGGTAAGATCCTTGAGAGTTTTCGCCCCGAAGAACGTTTTCCAATGATGA
GCACTTTTAAAGTTCTGCTATGTGGCGCGGTATTATCCCGTATTGACGCCGGGCAAGAGCAACTCGGTCG
CCGCATACACTATTCTCAGAATGACTTGGTTGAGTACTCACCAGTCACAGAAAAGCATCTTACGGATGGC
ATGACAGTAAGAGAATTATGCAGTGCTGCCATAACCATGAGTGATAACACTGCGGCCAACTTACTTCTGA
CAACGATCGGAGGACCGAAGGAGCTAACCGCTTTTTTGCACAACATGGGGGATCATGTAACTCGCCTTGA
TCGTTGGGAACCGGAGCTGAATGAAGCCATACCAAACGACGAGCGTGACACCACGATGCCTGTAGCAATG
GCAACAACGTTGCGCAAACTATTAACTGGCGAACTACTTACTCTAGCTTCCCGGCAACAATTAATAGACT
GGATGGAGGCGGATAAAGTTGCAGGACCACTTCTGCGCTCGGCCCTTCCGGCTGGCTGGTTTATTGCTGA
TAAATCTGGAGCCGGTGAGCGTGGGTCTCGCGGTATCATTGCAGCACTGGGGCCAGATGGTAAGCCCTCC
CGTATCGTAGTTATCTACACGACGGGGAGTCAGGCAACTATGGATGAACGAAATAGACAGATCGCTGAGA
TAGGTGCCTCACTGATTAAGCATTGGTAACTGTCAGACCAAGTTTACTCATATATACTTTAGATTGATTT
AAAACTTCATTTTTAATTTAAAAGGATCTAGGTGAAGATCCTTTTTGATAATCTCATGACCAAAATCCCT
TAACGTGAGTTTTCGTTCCACTGAGCGTCAGACCCCGTAGAAAAGATCAAAGGATCTTCTTGAGATCCTT
TTTTTCTGCGCGTAATCTGCTGCTTGCAAACAAAAAAACCACCGCTACCAGCGGTGGTTTGTTTGCCGGA
TCAAGAGCTACCAACTCTTTTTCCGAAGGTAACTGGCTTCAGCAGAGCGCAGATACCAAATACTGTTCTT
CTAGTGTAGCCGTAGTTAGGCCACCACTTCAAGAACTCTGTAGCACCGCCTACATACCTCGCTCTGCTAA
TCCTGTTACCAGTGGCTGCTGCCAGTGGCGATAAGTCGTGTCTTACCGGGTTGGACTCAAGACGATAGTT
ACCGGATAAGGCGCAGCGGTCGGGCTGAACGGGGGGTTCGTGCACACAGCCCAGCTTGGAGCGAACGACC
TACACCGAACTGAGATACCTACAGCGTGAGCTATGAGAAAGCGCCACGCTTCCCGAAGGGAGAAAGGCGG
ACAGGTATCCGGTAAGCGGCAGGGTCGGAACAGGAGAGCGCACGAGGGAGCTTCCAGGGGGAAACGCCTG
GTATCTTTATAGTCCTGTCGGGTTTCGCCACCTCTGACTTGAGCGTCGATTTTTGTGATGCTCGTCAGGG
GGGCGGAGCCTATGGAAAAACGCCAGCAACGCGGCCTTTTTACGGTTCCTGGCCTTTTGCTGGCCTTTTG
CTCACATGTTCTTTCCTGCGTTATCCCCTGATTCTGTGGATAACCGTATTACCGCCTTTGAGTGAGCTGA
TACCGCTCGCCGCAGCCG
Features (pLannotate 1.2.2; 19 found; start..end, strand, type, name):
      1..41      +  rep_origin     RSF ori (fragment): Plasmids containing the RSF 1030 origin of replication can be propagated in E. coli cells that contain additional plasmids with compatible origins.
     43..135     +  CDS            lacI (fragment): lac repressor; lacI; The lac repressor binds to the lac operator to inhibit transcription in E. coli. This inhibition can be relieved by adding lactose or isopropyl-β-D-thiogalactopyranoside (IPTG).
    148..169     +  protein_bind   CAP binding site: CAP binding activates transcription in the presence of cAMP. E. coli catabolite activator protein
    184..214     +  promoter       lac promoter: promoter for the E. coli lac operon
    222..238     +  protein_bind   lac operator: The lac repressor binds to the lac operator to inhibit transcription in E. coli. This inhibition can be relieved by adding lactose or isopropyl-β-D-thiogalactopyranoside (IPTG). lac repressor encoded by lacI
    282..635     +  CDS            RPL13A (fragment): RL13A_YEAST - Experimental evidence at protein level: Swiss-Prot protein existence level 1. Component of the ribosome, a large ribonucleoprotein complex responsible for the synthesis of proteins in the cell. The small ribosomal subunit (SSU) binds messenger RNAs (mRNAs) and translates the encoded message by selecting cognate aminoacyl-transfer RNA (tRNA) molecules. The large subunit (LSU) contains the ribosomal catalytic site termed the peptidyl transferase center (PTC), which catalyzes the formation of peptide bonds, thereby polymerizing the amino acids delivered by tRNAs into a polypeptide c
    654..977     +  CDS            FKBP1A: FKB1A_HUMAN - Also known as FKBP1, FKBP12. Experimental evidence at protein level: Swiss-Prot protein existence level 1. Keeps in an inactive conformation TGFBR1, the TGF-beta type I serine/threonine kinase receptor, preventing TGF-beta receptor activation in absence of ligand. Recruits SMAD7 to ACVR1B which prevents the association of SMAD2 and SMAD3 with the activin receptor complex, thereby blocking the activin signal. May modulate the RYR1 calcium channel activity. PPIases accelerate the folding of proteins. It catalyzes the cis-trans isomerization of proline imidic peptide bonds in oligop
    984..1304    +  CDS            FKBP: human FK506-binding protein FKBP12 synthetic gene with alternative codons
   1311..1631    +  CDS            DmrB: F36V mutant of FK506-binding protein FKBP12 binds synthetic ligands that do not bind wild-type FKBP
   1638..1958    +  CDS            FKBP: human FK506-binding protein FKBP12 synthetic gene with alternative codons
   2428..2745    -  CDS            RPP1A: RLA1_YEAST - Also known as L12EIIA, RPA1, RPLA1. Experimental evidence at protein level: Swiss-Prot protein existence level 1. Component of the ribosome, a large ribonucleoprotein complex responsible for the synthesis of proteins in the cell. The small ribosomal subunit (SSU) binds messenger RNAs (mRNAs) and translates the encoded message by selecting cognate aminoacyl-transfer RNA (tRNA) molecules. The large subunit (LSU) contains the ribosomal catalytic site termed the peptidyl transferase center (PTC), which catalyzes the formation of peptide bonds, thereby polymerizing the amino acids deli
   2994..3151    +  CDS            lacZα (fragment): LacZα fragment of β-galactosidase; lacZ fragment
   3157..3256    -  misc_feature   bom (fragment): basis of mobility region from pBR322
   3358..3393    -  CDS            rop (fragment): Rop protein, which maintains plasmids at low copy number; rop
   3482..4285    -  CDS            URA3: orotidine-5'-phosphate decarboxylase, required for uracil biosynthesis; S. cerevisiae URA3; yeast auxotrophic marker, counterselectable with 5-fluoroorotic acid (5-FOA)
   4286..4501    -  promoter       URA3 promoter: S. cerevisiae URA3
   4594..4698    +  promoter       AmpR promoter: bla
   4699..5559    +  CDS            AmpR: β-lactamase; bla; confers resistance to ampicillin, carbenicillin, and related antibiotics
   5730..6318    +  rep_origin     ori: high-copy-number ColE1/pMB1/pBR322/pUC origin of replication
