[The description below was written by a language model from this plasmid's Addgene catalogue record and pLannotate feature annotations shown in this document.]
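Description:
YIplac211-RPL13A-FKBPx4 is a yeast integrating plasmid built on the YIplac211 backbone and designed for pop-in/pop-out replacement of the chromosomal RPL13A gene in Saccharomyces cerevisiae with an FKBPx4-tagged allele. As an integrating vector, it shows no yeast replication origin in the annotation, so it is maintained in yeast only after recombination into the genome. In E. coli it replicates from a high-copy ColE1/pUC-type origin under ampicillin selection (AmpR). The URA3 gene with its own promoter provides selection for uracil prototrophy on integration. Because URA3 can be counterselected with 5-fluoroorotic acid, it also allows selection for the later excision event that removes the vector sequences.

The insert was cloned between HindIII and NotI in the lacZα polylinker region. It contains only the last 354 bp of the RPL13A (YDL082W) coding sequence, fused in frame at its C terminus to four tandem copies of human FKBP12. The annotation software labels these copies variously as FKBP1A, codon-varied synthetic FKBP, and the F36V form DmrB. The catalogue entry also lists an HA epitope, which the feature table does not annotate. Downstream lies further yeast genomic sequence that includes the neighbouring RPP1A gene on the opposite strand, presumably serving as the 3′ homology arm. No yeast promoter is supplied for the fusion, consistent with expression from the native RPL13A locus after integration. Other small annotated fragments (lacI, rop, bom, RSF ori) are backbone remnants.

The result is a ribosomal protein carrying multiple FKBP domains. Such a protein can act as a ribosome-based anchor for ligand-induced tethering of FRB-tagged proteins, although the record itself states only the gene-replacement purpose.
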