Addgene plasmid #104474: YIplac211-RPL13A-FKBPx4
Purpose: Plasmid for pop-in/pop-out replacement of RPL13A with an FKBPx4-tagged version.
Depositing lab: Benjamin Glick. Depositing organization: University of Chicago. Publication: COPI selectively drives maturation of the early Golgi. Papanikou E, Day KJ, Austin J, Glick BS. Elife. 2015 Dec 28;4. pii: e13232. doi: 10.7554/eLife.13232. PubMed 26709839.
Backbone
  Vector backbone: YIplac211
  Backbone size w/o insert (bp): 3797
  Total vector size (bp): 6463
  Vector type: Yeast Expression
  Selectable markers: URA3
Growth in bacteria
  Bacterial resistance: Ampicillin, 100 μg/mL
  Growth temperature: 37°C
  Growth strain: DH5alpha
  Copy number: High Copy
Gene/Insert
  Gene/Insert name: RPL13Ap (alt name: YDL082W)
  Species: S. cerevisiae (budding yeast)
  Insert size (bp): 1334
  Mutation: includes the last 354 bp of RPL13A only
  Entrez Gene: RPL13A (a.k.a. YDL082W)
  Tag / fusion protein: FKBPx4-HA (C terminal on insert)
  Cloning method: Restriction Enzyme; 5′ cloning site HindIII (not destroyed); 3′ cloning site NotI (not destroyed)
  Sequencing primers: 5′ M13 REVERSE; 3′ M13 FORWARD
Resource information
  A portion of this plasmid was derived from a plasmid made by: The FKBP gene was obtained from Ariad Pharmaceuticals (Cambridge, MA).
Terms and licenses: Academic/Nonprofit Terms; Industry Terms: Not Available to Industry
How to cite: YIplac211-RPL13A-FKBPx4 was a gift from Benjamin Glick (Addgene plasmid # 104474 ; http://n2t.net/addgene:104474 ; RRID:Addgene_104474)
